Addgene plasmid #76646: TGFBR1 gRNA (BRDN0001144967)
Purpose: 3rd generation lentiviral gRNA plasmid targeting human TGFBR1
Depositing lab: John Doench & David Root. Depositing organization: Broad Institute. Publication: Optimized sgRNA design to maximize activity and minimize off-target effects of CRISPR-Cas9. Doench JG, Fusi N, Sullender M, Hegde M, Vaimberg EW, Donovan KF, Smith I, Tothova Z, Wilen C, Orchard R, Virgin HW, Listgarten J, Root DE. Nat Biotechnol. 2016 Jan 18. doi: 10.1038/nbt.3437. PubMed 26780180.
Backbone
  Vector backbone: lentiGuide-Puro
  Backbone manufacturer: Zhang Lab (Addgene plasmid # 52963)
  Vector type: Mammalian Expression, Lentiviral, CRISPR
  Selectable markers: Puromycin
Growth in bacteria
  Bacterial resistance: Ampicillin, 100 μg/mL
  Growth temperature: 37°C
  Growth strain: DH5alpha
  Copy number: High Copy
Gene/Insert
  Gene/Insert name: TGFBR1 (alt name: TGFBR1)
  gRNA/shRNA sequence: TAAAAGGGCGATCTAATGAA
  Species: H. sapiens (human)
  Entrez Gene: TGFBR1 (a.k.a. AAT5, ACVRLK4, ALK-5, ALK5, ESS1, LDS1, LDS1A, LDS2A, MSSE, SKR4, TBR-i, TBRI, TGFR-1, tbetaR-I)
  Promoter: hU6
  Cloning method: Unknown
  Sequencing primers: 5′ U6-F; 3′ pS2-R
Terms and licenses: Academic/Nonprofit Terms; Industry Terms: Not Available to Industry
Depositor comments: The gRNA was designed to target a Genbank reference sequence which has since been removed from the database. Note that this plasmid does NOT contain Cas9. It should be used in conjunction with lentiCas9-Blast (Addgene #52962) or otherwise with cell lines already expressing Cas9. Browse the full kinome gRNA library at http://www.addgene.org/pooled-library/broadgpp-human-kinome/ or visit http://www.broadinstitute.org/rnai/public/ for detailed protocols and information.
How to cite: TGFBR1 gRNA (BRDN0001144967) was a gift from John Doench & David Root (Addgene plasmid # 76646 ; http://n2t.net/addgene:76646 ; RRID:Addgene_76646)
