[The description below was written by a language model from this plasmid's Addgene catalogue record and pLannotate feature annotations shown in this document.]
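Description:
TGFBR1 gRNA (BRDN0001144967) is a third-generation lentiviral CRISPR guide plasmid built on the lentiGuide-Puro backbone, carrying a single guide RNA directed against human TGFBR1 (the TGF-β type I receptor, also known as ALK5). It is propagated in E. coli as a high-copy plasmid through a ColE1/pUC-type origin with ampicillin selection from the β-lactamase gene. The bacterial portion also retains an f1 origin, lac regulatory remnants, and T7 and T3 promoters. An SV40 origin and SV40 polyadenylation signal lie just outside the 3' LTR.

The viral genome is transcribed in packaging cells from an RSV promoter fused to a truncated HIV-1 5' LTR, which makes production Tat-independent. It is followed by the Ψ packaging signal, a partial gag sequence, the Rev response element for Rev-dependent nuclear export, and a cPPT/CTS element that aids nuclear import. The 3' LTR carries a U3 deletion, so the integrated provirus is self-inactivating. Within this frame, a human U6 RNA polymerase III promoter drives the TGFBR1-specific spacer joined to the Streptococcus pyogenes Cas9 guide scaffold. A separate EF-1α promoter with its intron A expresses puromycin N-acetyltransferase for selecting transduced mammalian cells, and a WPRE enhances transcript expression.

The plasmid does not encode Cas9, so it must be paired with a separate Cas9 vector or used in cells that already express Cas9 to knock out TGFBR1. It belongs to a human kinome guide collection designed with optimized sgRNA rules. The depositors note that the GenBank reference sequence used to design the guide has since been withdrawn from the database.
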