Features (pLannotate 1.2.2; 29 found; start..end, strand, type, name):
     14..80      +  CDS            small t antigen (fragment): SV40 (simian virus 40) small t antigen
    106..317     +  promoter       EF-1α core promoter: core promoter for human elongation factor EF-1α
    318..1256    +  intron         EF-1α intron A: intron upstream of the start codon of human EF-1α
   1278..1877    +  CDS            PuroR (fragment): puromycin N-acetyltransferase; pac from Streptomyces; confers resistance to puromycin
   1893..2481    +  misc_feature   WPRE: woodchuck hepatitis virus posttranscriptional regulatory element
   2532..2551    +  misc_feature   cPPT/CTS (fragment): central polypurine tract and central termination sequence of HIV-1
   2553..2786    +  LTR            3' LTR (ΔU3): self-inactivating 3' long terminal repeat (LTR) from HIV-1
   2864..2985    +  polyA_signal   SV40 poly(A) signal: SV40 polyadenylation signal
   3025..3160    +  rep_origin     SV40 ori: SV40 origin of replication
   3181..3199    -  promoter       T7 promoter: promoter for bacteriophage T7 RNA polymerase
   3207..3362    +  CDS            lacZα (fragment): LacZα fragment of β-galactosidase; lacZ fragment
   3367..3795    +  rep_origin     f1 ori (sequence partly withheld): f1 bacteriophage origin of replication; arrow indicates direction of (+) strand synthesis
   3848..3952    +  promoter       AmpR promoter: bla
   3953..4813    +  CDS            AmpR: β-lactamase; bla; confers resistance to ampicillin, carbenicillin, and related antibiotics
   4984..5572    +  rep_origin     ori: high-copy-number ColE1/pMB1/pBR322/pUC origin of replication
   5755..5847    +  CDS            lacI (fragment): lac repressor; lacI; The lac repressor binds to the lac operator to inhibit transcription in E. coli. This inhibition can be relieved by adding lactose or isopropyl-β-D-thiogalactopyranoside (IPTG).
   5860..5881    +  protein_bind   CAP binding site: CAP binding activates transcription in the presence of cAMP. E. coli catabolite activator protein
   5896..5926    +  promoter       lac promoter: promoter for the E. coli lac operon
   5934..5950    +  protein_bind   lac operator: The lac repressor binds to the lac operator to inhibit transcription in E. coli. This inhibition can be relieved by adding lactose or isopropyl-β-D-thiogalactopyranoside (IPTG). lac repressor encoded by lacI
   5995..6013    +  promoter       T3 promoter: promoter for bacteriophage T3 RNA polymerase
   6041..6267    +  promoter       RSV promoter: Rous sarcoma virus enhancer/promoter
   6268..6448    +  LTR            5' LTR (truncated): truncated 5' long terminal repeat (LTR) from HIV-1
   6495..6620    +  misc_feature   HIV-1 Ψ: packaging signal of human immunodeficiency virus type 1
   6604..6967    +  CDS            HIV-1 gag (fragment): gag protein from human immunodeficiency virus 1; gag
   7113..7346    +  misc_feature   RRE: The Rev response element (RRE) of HIV-1 allows for Rev-dependent mRNA export from the nucleus to the cytoplasm.
   7723..7749    +  CDS            Rev (fragment): human immunodeficiency virus 1 (HIV-1) Rev protein; rev; enhances nuclear export of unspliced and incompletely spliced viral mRNAs
   7753..7993    +  promoter       U6 promoter: RNA polymerase III promoter for human U6 snRNA
   8023..8098    +  misc_RNA       gRNA scaffold: guide RNA scaffold for the Streptococcus pyogenes CRISPR/Cas9 system
   8154..8271    +  misc_feature   cPPT/CTS: central polypurine tract and central termination sequence of HIV-1
>Addgene plasmid #76646 | TGFBR1 gRNA (BRDN0001144967) | addgene full sequence | sequence record 186230 | Addgene Assembled Sequence
CCCGGGTGCAAAGATGGATAAAGTTTTAAACAGAGAGGAATCTTTGCAGCTAATGGACCTTCTAGGTCTT
GAAAGGAGTGGGAATTGGCTCCGGTGCCCGTCAGTGGGCAGAGCGCACATCGCCCACAGTCCCCGAGAAG
TTGGGGGGAGGGGTCGGCAATTGATCCGGTGCCTAGAGAAGGTGGCGCGGGGTAAACTGGGAAAGTGATG
TCGTGTACTGGCTCCGCCTTTTTCCCGAGGGTGGGGGAGAACCGTATATAAGTGCAGTAGTCGCCGTGAA
CGTTCTTTTTCGCAACGGGTTTGCCGCCAGAACACAGGTAAGTGCCGTGTGTGGTTCCCGCGGGCCTGGC
CTCTTTACGGGTTATGGCCCTTGCGTGCCTTGAATTACTTCCACCTGGCTGCAGTACGTGATTCTTGATC
CCGAGCTTCGGGTTGGAAGTGGGTGGGAGAGTTCGAGGCCTTGCGCTTAAGGAGCCCCTTCGCCTCGTGC
TTGAGTTGAGGCCTGGCCTGGGCGCTGGGGCCGCCGCGTGCGAATCTGGTGGCACCTTCGCGCCTGTCTC
GCTGCTTTCGATAAGTCTCTAGCCATTTAAAATTTTTGATGACCTGCTGCGACGCTTTTTTTCTGGCAAG
ATAGTCTTGTAAATGCGGGCCAAGATCTGCACACTGGTATTTCGGTTTTTGGGGCCGCGGGCGGCGACGG
GGCCCGTGCGTCCCAGCGCACATGTTCGGCGAGGCGGGGCCTGCGAGCGCGGCCACCGAGAATCGGACGG
GGGTAGTCTCAAGCTGGCCGGCCTGCTCTGGTGCCTGGCCTCGCGCCGCCGTGTATCGCCCCGCCCTGGG
CGGCAAGGCTGGCCCGGTCGGCACCAGTTGCGTGAGCGGAAAGATGGCCGCTTCCCGGCCCTGCTGCAGG
GAGCTCAAAATGGAGGACGCGGCGCTCGGGAGAGCGGGCGGGTGAGTCACCCACACAAAGGAAAAGGGCC
TTTCCGTCCTCAGCCGTCGCTTCATGTGACTCCACGGAGTACCGGGCGCCGTCCAGGCACCTCGATTAGT
TCTCGAGCTTTTGGAGTACGTCGTCTTTAGGTTGGGGGGAGGGGTTTTATGCGATGGAGTTTCCCCACAC
TGAGTGGGTGGAGACTGAAGTTAGGCCAGCTTGGCACTTGATGTAATTCTCCTTGGAATTTGCCCTTTTT
GAGTTTGGATCTTGGTTCATTCTCAAGCCTCAGACAGTGGTTCAAAGTTTTTTTCTTCCATTTCAGGTGT
CGTGACGTACGGCCACCATGACCGAGTACAAGCCCACGGTGCGCCTCGCCACCCGCGACGACGTCCCCAG
GGCCGTACGCACCCTCGCCGCCGCGTTCGCCGACTACCCCGCCACGCGCCACACCGTCGATCCGGACCGC
CACATCGAGCGGGTCACCGAGCTGCAAGAACTCTTCCTCACGCGCGTCGGGCTCGACATCGGCAAGGTGT
GGGTCGCGGACGACGGCGCCGCCGTGGCGGTCTGGACCACGCCGGAGAGCGTCGAAGCGGGGGCGGTGTT
CGCCGAGATCGGCCCGCGCATGGCCGAGTTGAGCGGTTCCCGGCTGGCCGCGCAGCAACAGATGGAAGGC
CTCCTGGCGCCGCACCGGCCCAAGGAGCCCGCGTGGTTCCTGGCCACCGTCGGAGTCTCGCCCGACCACC
AGGGCAAGGGTCTGGGCAGCGCCGTCGTGCTCCCCGGAGTGGAGGCGGCCGAGCGCGCCGGGGTGCCCGC
CTTCCTGGAGACCTCCGCGCCCCGCAACCTCCCCTTCTACGAGCGGCTCGGCTTCACCGTCACCGCCGAC
GTCGAGGTGCCCGAAGGACCGCGCACCTGGTGCATGACCCGCAAGCCCGGTGCCTGAACGCGTTAAGTCG
ACAATCAACCTCTGGATTACAAAATTTGTGAAAGATTGACTGGTATTCTTAACTATGTTGCTCCTTTTAC
GCTATGTGGATACGCTGCTTTAATGCCTTTGTATCATGCTATTGCTTCCCGTATGGCTTTCATTTTCTCC
TCCTTGTATAAATCCTGGTTGCTGTCTCTTTATGAGGAGTTGTGGCCCGTTGTCAGGCAACGTGGCGTGG
TGTGCACTGTGTTTGCTGACGCAACCCCCACTGGTTGGGGCATTGCCACCACCTGTCAGCTCCTTTCCGG
GACTTTCGCTTTCCCCCTCCCTATTGCCACGGCGGAACTCATCGCCGCCTGCCTTGCCCGCTGCTGGACA
GGGGCTCGGCTGTTGGGCACTGACAATTCCGTGGTGTTGTCGGGGAAATCATCGTCCTTTCCTTGGCTGC
TCGCCTGTGTTGCCACCTGGATTCTGCGCGGGACGTCCTTCTGCTACGTCCCTTCGGCCCTCAATCCAGC
GGACCTTCCTTCCCGCGGCCTGCTGCCGGCTCTGCGGCCTCTTCCGCGTCTTCGCCTTCGCCCTCAGACG
AGTCGGATCTCCCTTTGGGCCGCCTCCCCGCGTCGACTTTAAGACCAATGACTTACAAGGCAGCTGTAGA
TCTTAGCCACTTTTTAAAAGAAAAGGGGGGACTGGAAGGGCTAATTCACTCCCAACGAAGACAAGATCTG
CTTTTTGCTTGTACTGGGTCTCTCTGGTTAGACCAGATCTGAGCCTGGGAGCTCTCTGGCTAACTAGGGA
ACCCACTGCTTAAGCCTCAATAAAGCTTGCCTTGAGTGCTTCAAGTAGTGTGTGCCCGTCTGTTGTGTGA
CTCTGGTAACTAGAGATCCCTCAGACCCTTTTAGTCAGTGTGGAAAATCTCTAGCAGTACGTATAGTAGT
TCATGTCATCTTATTATTCAGTATTTATAACTTGCAAAGAAATGAATATCAGAGAGTGAGAGGAACTTGT
TTATTGCAGCTTATAATGGTTACAAATAAAGCAATAGCATCACAAATTTCACAAATAAAGCATTTTTTTC
ACTGCATTCTAGTTGTGGTTTGTCCAAACTCATCAATGTATCTTATCATGTCTGGCTCTAGCTATCCCGC
CCCTAACTCCGCCCATCCCGCCCCTAACTCCGCCCAGTTCCGCCCATTCTCCGCCCCATGGCTGACTAAT
TTTTTTTATTTATGCAGAGGCCGAGGCCGCCTCGGCCTCTGAGCTATTCCAGAAGTAGTGAGGAGGCTTT
TTTGGAGGCCTAGGGACGTACCCAATTCGCCCTATAGTGAGTCGTATTACGCGCGCTCACTGGCCGTCGT
TTTACAACGTCGTGACTGGGAAAACCCTGGCGTTACCCAACTTAATCGCCTTGCAGCACATCCCCCTTTC
GCCAGCTGGCGTAATAGCGAAGAGGCCCGCACCGATCGCCCTTCCCAACAGTTGCGCAGCCTGAATGGCG
AATGGG
[124 nt withheld, positions 3367-3490]
C
[91 nt withheld, positions 3492-3582]
A
[49 nt withheld, positions 3584-3632]
CCTTTGACGTTGGAGTCCACGTTCTTT
[37 nt withheld, positions 3660-3696]
ACCCTATCTCGGTCTATTCTTTTGATTTATAAGGGATTTTGCCGATTTCGGCCTATTGGTTAAAAAATGA
GCTGATTTAACAAAAATTTAACGCGAATTTTAACAAAATATTAACGCTTACAATTTAGGTGGCACTTTTC
GGGGAAATGTGCGCGGAACCCCTATTTGTTTATTTTTCTAAATACATTCAAATATGTATCCGCTCATGAG
ACAATAACCCTGATAAATGCTTCAATAATATTGAAAAAGGAAGAGTATGAGTATTCAACATTTCCGTGTC
GCCCTTATTCCCTTTTTTGCGGCATTTTGCCTTCCTGTTTTTGCTCACCCAGAAACGCTGGTGAAAGTAA
AAGATGCTGAAGATCAGTTGGGTGCACGAGTGGGTTACATCGAACTGGATCTCAACAGCGGTAAGATCCT
TGAGAGTTTTCGCCCCGAAGAACGTTTTCCAATGATGAGCACTTTTAAAGTTCTGCTATGTGGCGCGGTA
TTATCCCGTATTGACGCCGGGCAAGAGCAACTCGGTCGCCGCATACACTATTCTCAGAATGACTTGGTTG
AGTACTCACCAGTCACAGAAAAGCATCTTACGGATGGCATGACAGTAAGAGAATTATGCAGTGCTGCCAT
AACCATGAGTGATAACACTGCGGCCAACTTACTTCTGACAACGATCGGAGGACCGAAGGAGCTAACCGCT
TTTTTGCACAACATGGGGGATCATGTAACTCGCCTTGATCGTTGGGAACCGGAGCTGAATGAAGCCATAC
CAAACGACGAGCGTGACACCACGATGCCTGTAGCAATGGCAACAACGTTGCGCAAACTATTAACTGGCGA
ACTACTTACTCTAGCTTCCCGGCAACAATTAATAGACTGGATGGAGGCGGATAAAGTTGCAGGACCACTT
CTGCGCTCGGCCCTTCCGGCTGGCTGGTTTATTGCTGATAAATCTGGAGCCGGTGAGCGTGGGTCTCGCG
GTATCATTGCAGCACTGGGGCCAGATGGTAAGCCCTCCCGTATCGTAGTTATCTACACGACGGGGAGTCA
GGCAACTATGGATGAACGAAATAGACAGATCGCTGAGATAGGTGCCTCACTGATTAAGCATTGGTAACTG
TCAGACCAAGTTTACTCATATATACTTTAGATTGATTTAAAACTTCATTTTTAATTTAAAAGGATCTAGG
TGAAGATCCTTTTTGATAATCTCATGACCAAAATCCCTTAACGTGAGTTTTCGTTCCACTGAGCGTCAGA
CCCCGTAGAAAAGATCAAAGGATCTTCTTGAGATCCTTTTTTTCTGCGCGTAATCTGCTGCTTGCAAACA
AAAAAACCACCGCTACCAGCGGTGGTTTGTTTGCCGGATCAAGAGCTACCAACTCTTTTTCCGAAGGTAA
CTGGCTTCAGCAGAGCGCAGATACCAAATACTGTTCTTCTAGTGTAGCCGTAGTTAGGCCACCACTTCAA
GAACTCTGTAGCACCGCCTACATACCTCGCTCTGCTAATCCTGTTACCAGTGGCTGCTGCCAGTGGCGAT
AAGTCGTGTCTTACCGGGTTGGACTCAAGACGATAGTTACCGGATAAGGCGCAGCGGTCGGGCTGAACGG
GGGGTTCGTGCACACAGCCCAGCTTGGAGCGAACGACCTACACCGAACTGAGATACCTACAGCGTGAGCT
ATGAGAAAGCGCCACGCTTCCCGAAGGGAGAAAGGCGGACAGGTATCCGGTAAGCGGCAGGGTCGGAACA
GGAGAGCGCACGAGGGAGCTTCCAGGGGGAAACGCCTGGTATCTTTATAGTCCTGTCGGGTTTCGCCACC
TCTGACTTGAGCGTCGATTTTTGTGATGCTCGTCAGGGGGGCGGAGCCTATGGAAAAACGCCAGCAACGC
GGCCTTTTTACGGTTCCTGGCCTTTTGCTGGCCTTTTGCTCACATGTTCTTTCCTGCGTTATCCCCTGAT
TCTGTGGATAACCGTATTACCGCCTTTGAGTGAGCTGATACCGCTCGCCGCAGCCGAACGACCGAGCGCA
GCGAGTCAGTGAGCGAGGAAGCGGAAGAGCGCCCAATACGCAAACCGCCTCTCCCCGCGCGTTGGCCGAT
TCATTAATGCAGCTGGCACGACAGGTTTCCCGACTGGAAAGCGGGCAGTGAGCGCAACGCAATTAATGTG
AGTTAGCTCACTCATTAGGCACCCCAGGCTTTACACTTTATGCTTCCGGCTCGTATGTTGTGTGGAATTG
TGAGCGGATAACAATTTCACACAGGAAACAGCTATGACCATGATTACGCCAAGCGCGCAATTAACCCTCA
CTAAAGGGAACAAAAGCTGGAGCTGCAAGCTTAATGTAGTCTTATGCAATACTCTTGTAGTCTTGCAACA
TGGTAACGATGAGTTAGCAACATGCCTTACAAGGAGAGAAAAAGCACCGTGCATGCCGATTGGTGGAAGT
AAGGTGGTACGATCGTGCCTTATTAGGAAGGCAACAGACGGGTCTGACATGGATTGGACGAACCACTGAA
TTGCCGCATTGCAGAGATATTGTATTTAAGTGCCTAGCTCGATACATAAACGGGTCTCTCTGGTTAGACC
AGATCTGAGCCTGGGAGCTCTCTGGCTAACTAGGGAACCCACTGCTTAAGCCTCAATAAAGCTTGCCTTG
AGTGCTTCAAGTAGTGTGTGCCCGTCTGTTGTGTGACTCTGGTAACTAGAGATCCCTCAGACCCTTTTAG
TCAGTGTGGAAAATCTCTAGCAGTGGCGCCCGAACAGGGACTTGAAAGCGAAAGGGAAACCAGAGGAGCT
CTCTCGACGCAGGACTCGGCTTGCTGAAGCGCGCACGGCAAGAGGCGAGGGGCGGCGACTGGTGAGTACG
CCAAAAATTTTGACTAGCGGAGGCTAGAAGGAGAGAGATGGGTGCGAGAGCGTCAGTATTAAGCGGGGGA
GAATTAGATCGCGATGGGAAAAAATTCGGTTAAGGCCAGGGGGAAAGAAAAAATATAAATTAAAACATAT
AGTATGGGCAAGCAGGGAGCTAGAACGATTCGCAGTTAATCCTGGCCTGTTAGAAACATCAGAAGGCTGT
AGACAAATACTGGGACAGCTACAACCATCCCTTCAGACAGGATCAGAAGAACTTAGATCATTATATAATA
CAGTAGCAACCCTCTATTGTGTGCATCAAAGGATAGAGATAAAAGACACCAAGGAAGCTTTAGACAAGAT
AGAGGAAGAGCAAAACAAAAGTAAGACCACCGCACAGCAAGCGGCCGCTGATCTTCAGACCTGGAGGAGG
AGATATGAGGGACAATTGGAGAAGTGAATTATATAAATATAAAGTAGTAAAAATTGAACCATTAGGAGTA
GCACCCACCAAGGCAAAGAGAAGAGTGGTGCAGAGAGAAAAAAGAGCAGTGGGAATAGGAGCTTTGTTCC
TTGGGTTCTTGGGAGCAGCAGGAAGCACTATGGGCGCAGCGTCAATGACGCTGACGGTACAGGCCAGACA
ATTATTGTCTGGTATAGTGCAGCAGCAGAACAATTTGCTGAGGGCTATTGAGGCGCAACAGCATCTGTTG
CAACTCACAGTCTGGGGCATCAAGCAGCTCCAGGCAAGAATCCTGGCTGTGGAAAGATACCTAAAGGATC
AACAGCTCCTGGGGATTTGGGGTTGCTCTGGAAAACTCATTTGCACCACTGCTGTGCCTTGGAATGCTAG
TTGGAGTAATAAATCTCTGGAACAGATTTGGAATCACACGACCTGGATGGAGTGGGACAGAGAAATTAAC
AATTACACAAGCTTAATACACTCCTTAATTGAAGAATCGCAAAACCAGCAAGAAAAGAATGAACAAGAAT
TATTGGAATTAGATAAATGGGCAAGTTTGTGGAATTGGTTTAACATAACAAATTGGCTGTGGTATATAAA
ATTATTCATAATGATAGTAGGAGGCTTGGTAGGTTTAAGAATAGTTTTTGCTGTACTTTCTATAGTGAAT
AGAGTTAGGCAGGGATATTCACCATTATCGTTTCAGACCCACCTCCCAACCCCGAGGGGACCCAGAGAGG
GCCTATTTCCCATGATTCCTTCATATTTGCATATACGATACAAGGCTGTTAGAGAGATAATTAGAATTAA
TTTGACTGTAAACACAAAGATATTAGTACAAAATACGTGACGTAGAAAGTAATAATTTCTTGGGTAGTTT
GCAGTTTTAAAATTATGTTTTAAAATGGACTATCATATGCTTACCGTAACTTGAAAGTATTTCGATTTCT
TGGCTTTATATATCTTGTGGAAAGGACGAAACACCGTAAAAGGGCGATCTAATGAAGTTTTAGAGCTAGA
AATAGCAAGTTAAAATAAGGCTAGTCCGTTATCAACTTGAAAAAGTGGCACCGAGTCGGTGCTTTTTTAA
GCTTGGCGTAACTAGATCTTGAGACAAATGGCAGTATTCATCCACAATTTTAAAAGAAAAGGGGGGATTG
GGGGGTACAGTGCAGGGGAAAGAATAGTAGACATAATAGCAACAGACATACAAACTAAAGAATTACAAAA
ACAAATTACAAAAATTCAAAATTTTCGGGTTTATTACAGGGACAGCAGAGATCCACTTTGGCGCCGGCTC
GAGGGGG
