>Addgene plasmid #76646 | TGFBR1 gRNA (BRDN0001144967) | depositor partial sequence | sequence record 144106 | Target Sequence
TAAAAGGGCGATCTAATGAA
