>Addgene plasmid #76646 | TGFBR1 gRNA (BRDN0001144967) | addgene partial sequence | sequence record 186229 | hU6-F
GCACGCTAGAAAGTAATAATTTCTTGGGTAGTTTGCAGCTTTTAAAATTATGTTTTAAAATGGACTATCA
TATGCTTACCGTAACTTGAAAGTATTTCGATTTCTTGGCTTTATATATCTTGTGGAAAGGACGAAACACC
GTAAAAGGGCGATCTAATGAAGTTTTAGAGCTAGAAATAGCAAGTTAAAATAAGGCTAGTCCGTTATCAA
CTTGAAAAAGTGGCACCGAGTCGGTGCTTTTTTAAGCTTGGCGTAACTAGATCTTGAGACAAATGGCAGT
ATTCATCCACAATTTTAAAAGAAAAGGGGGGATTGGGGGGTACAGTGCAGGGGAAAGAATAGTAGACATA
ATAGCAACAGACATACAAACTAAAGAATTACAAAAACAAATTACAAAAATTCAAAATTTTCGGGTTTATT
ACAGGGACAGCAGAGATCCACTTTGGCGCCGGCTCGAGGGGGCCCGGGTGCAAAGATGGATAAAGTTTTA
AACAGAGAGGAATCTTTGCAGCTAATGGACCTTCTAGGTCTTGAAAGGAGTGGGAATTGGCTCCGGTGCC
CGTCAGTGGG
